Addgene plasmid #187743: MAC_N_LHX8
Purpose: MAC-tagged gene expression of human LHX8
Depositing lab: Markku Varjosalo. Depositing organization: University of Helsinki, Institute of Biotechnology. Publication: Human transcription factor protein interaction networks. Goos H, Kinnunen M, Salokas K, Tan Z, Liu X, Yadav L, Zhang Q, Wei GH, Varjosalo M. Nat Commun. 2022 Feb 9;13(1):766. doi: 10.1038/s41467-022-28341-5. PubMed 35140242.
Backbone
  Vector backbone: MAC-tag-N
  Vector type: Mammalian Expression
Growth in bacteria
  Bacterial resistance: Ampicillin, 100 μg/mL
  Growth temperature: 37°C
  Growth strain: DH5alpha
  Copy number: High Copy
Gene/Insert
  Gene/Insert name: LHX8
  Species: H. sapiens (human)
  Entrez Gene: LHX8 (a.k.a. LHX7)
  Cloning method: Gateway Cloning
Terms and licenses: Academic/Nonprofit Terms; Industry Terms: Not Available to Industry
How to cite: MAC_N_LHX8 was a gift from Markku Varjosalo (Addgene plasmid # 187743 ; http://n2t.net/addgene:187743 ; RRID:Addgene_187743)
