[The description below was written by a language model from this plasmid's Addgene catalogue record and pLannotate feature annotations shown in this document.]
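Description:
MAC_N_LHX8 is a mammalian expression plasmid built on the MAC-tag-N backbone, carrying the human LIM-homeobox transcription factor LHX8 (also known as LHX7) introduced by Gateway cloning. It is propagated in E. coli through a high-copy ColE1/pUC-type origin with ampicillin selection (AmpR under its own bla promoter). Remnants of an f1 origin and lac regulatory elements are also annotated in the backbone.

Expression is driven by the CMV enhancer and immediate early promoter, followed directly by short matches to tet operator-containing promoters. This suggests a tetracycline-regulatable CMV/TetO arrangement that is repressed in cells expressing Tet repressor, though the record does not say so explicitly. The open reading frame begins with an E. coli BirA-derived biotin ligase, followed by an HA epitope fragment and two Strep-Tag II elements. Together these form the N-terminal MAC tag, which is joined across an attB1 site to the LHX8 coding sequence. An attB2 site and a bGH polyadenylation signal follow the insert. The tag allows the same fusion protein to be used for Strep-Tactin affinity purification, for HA-based detection and for proximity-dependent biotinylation of neighbouring proteins.

Downstream, an FRT site sits immediately in front of a hygromycin resistance gene with an SV40 poly(A) signal, and no full promoter is annotated upstream of it. That layout is typical of vectors designed for FLP-mediated integration into a genomic FRT landing site, where the marker becomes active on integration and permits selection of isogenic stable lines. The construct is recorded as serving MAC-tagged expression of LHX8, and the associated publication concerns mapping the protein interaction networks of human transcription factors.
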