Features (pLannotate 1.2.2; 27 found; start..end, strand, type, name):
     89..468     +  enhancer       CMV enhancer: human cytomegalovirus immediate early enhancer
    469..672     +  promoter       CMV promoter: human cytomegalovirus (CMV) immediate early promoter
    674..693     +  promoter       PLtetO-1 promoter (fragment): modified phage lambda PL promoter with tet operator sites (Lutz and Bujard, 1997)
    695..714     +  promoter       PLtetO-1 promoter (fragment): modified phage lambda PL promoter with tet operator sites (Lutz and Bujard, 1997)
    722..755     +  promoter       TRE3GV promoter (fragment): 3rd-generation Tet-responsive promoter that can be activated by binding of Tet-On® 3G, optimized for retroviral and lentiviral vectors
    915..1877    +  CDS            birA: BIRA_ECOLI - Also known as bioR, dhbB. Experimental evidence at protein level: Swiss-Prot protein existence level 1. Acts both as a biotin--[acetyl-CoA-carboxylase] ligase and a biotin-operon repressor. In the presence of ATP, BirA activates biotin to form the BirA-biotinyl-5'-adenylate (BirA-bio-5'-AMP or holoBirA) complex. HoloBirA can either transfer the biotinyl moiety to the biotin carboxyl carrier protein (BCCP) subunit of acetyl-CoA carboxylase, or bind to the biotin operator site and inhibit transcription of the operon. From Escherichia coli (strain K12).
   1878..1903    +  CDS            3xHA (fragment): three tandem HA epitope tags
   1935..1954    +  CDS            Strep-Tag II (fragment): peptide that binds Strep-Tactin®, an engineered form of streptavidin
   1995..2017    +  CDS            Strep-Tag II (fragment): peptide that binds Strep-Tactin®, an engineered form of streptavidin
   2032..2049    +  protein_bind   attB1 (fragment): mutant version of attB; core recombination site for the Gateway® BP reaction BP Clonase™
   2055..3122    +  CDS            LHX8: LHX8_HUMAN - Experimental evidence at protein level: Swiss-Prot protein existence level 1. Transcription factor involved in differentiation of certain neurons and mesenchymal cells. From Homo sapiens (Human).
   3124..3148    -  protein_bind   attB2: mutant version of attB; recombination site for the Gateway® BP reaction BP Clonase™
   3192..3416    +  polyA_signal   bGH poly(A) signal: bovine growth hormone polyadenylation signal
   3420..3441    +  promoter       SV40 promoter (fragment): SV40 enhancer and early promoter
   3462..3695    +  rep_origin     f1 ori (fragment) (sequence partly withheld): f1 bacteriophage origin of replication; arrow indicates direction of (+) strand synthesis
   3700..3747    +  protein_bind   FRT: FLP-mediated recombination occurs in the 8-bp core sequence TCTAGAAA (Turan and Bode, 2011). FLP recombinase from the Saccharomyces cerevisiae 2μ plasmid
   3755..4777    +  CDS            HygR: aminoglycoside phosphotransferase from E. coli; aph(4)-Ia; confers resistance to hygromycin
   4787..4912    +  CDS            ble (fragment): BLE_KLEPN - Experimental evidence at protein level: Swiss-Prot protein existence level 1. Binding protein with a strong affinity to the bleomycin family of antibiotics. Binds to CL990; an antimitotic-antibiotic compound. From Klebsiella pneumoniae.
   4907..5028    +  polyA_signal   SV40 poly(A) signal: SV40 polyadenylation signal
   5101..5117    -  protein_bind   lac operator: The lac repressor binds to the lac operator to inhibit transcription in E. coli. This inhibition can be relieved by adding lactose or isopropyl-β-D-thiogalactopyranoside (IPTG). lac repressor encoded by lacI
   5125..5155    -  promoter       lac promoter: promoter for the E. coli lac operon
   5170..5191    -  protein_bind   CAP binding site: CAP binding activates transcription in the presence of cAMP. E. coli catabolite activator protein
   5204..5296    -  CDS            lacI (fragment): lac repressor; lacI; The lac repressor binds to the lac operator to inhibit transcription in E. coli. This inhibition can be relieved by adding lactose or isopropyl-β-D-thiogalactopyranoside (IPTG).
   5479..6067    -  rep_origin     ori: high-copy-number ColE1/pMB1/pBR322/pUC origin of replication
   6238..7098    -  CDS            AmpR: β-lactamase; bla; confers resistance to ampicillin, carbenicillin, and related antibiotics
   7099..7203    -  promoter       AmpR promoter: bla
   7262..7314    -  misc_feature   bom (fragment): basis of mobility region from pBR322
>Addgene plasmid #187743 | MAC_N_LHX8 | addgene full sequence | sequence record 370461 | Addgene NGS Result
CAAGGCTTGACCGACAATTGCATGAAGAATCTGCTTAGGGTTAGGCGTTTTGCGCTGCTTCGCGATGTAC
GGGCCAGATATACGCGTTGACATTGATTATTGACTAGTTATTAATAGTAATCAATTACGGGGTCATTAGT
TCATAGCCCATATATGGAGTTCCGCGTTACATAACTTACGGTAAATGGCCCGCCTGGCTGACCGCCCAAC
GACCCCCGCCCATTGACGTCAATAATGACGTATGTTCCCATAGTAACGCCAATAGGGACTTTCCATTGAC
GTCAATGGGTGGAGTATTTACGGTAAACTGCCCACTTGGCAGTACATCAAGTGTATCATATGCCAAGTAC
GCCCCCTATTGACGTCAATGACGGTAAATGGCCCGCCTGGCATTATGCCCAGTACATGACCTTATGGGAC
TTTCCTACTTGGCAGTACATCTACGTATTAGTCATCGCTATTACCATGGTGATGCGGTTTTGGCAGTACA
TCAATGGGCGTGGATAGCGGTTTGACTCACGGGGATTTCCAAGTCTCCACCCCATTGACGTCAATGGGAG
TTTGTTTTGGCACCAAAATCAACGGGACTTTCCAAAATGTCGTAACAACTCCGCCCCATTGACGCAAATG
GGCGGTAGGCGTGTACGGTGGGAGGTCTATATAAGCAGAGCTCTCCCTATCAGTGATAGAGATCTCCCTA
TCAGTGATAGAGATCGTCGACGAGCTCGTTTAGTGAACCGTCAGATCGCCTGGAGACGCCATCCACGCTG
TTTTGACCTCCATAGAAGACACCGGGACCGATCCAGCCTCCGGACTCTAGCGTTTAAACTTAAGCTTGGT
ACCGAGCTCGGATCCACTAGTCCAGTGTGGTGGAATTCTGCAGATATCCAGCACAGTGGCGGCCGCTCGA
GACCATGAAGGACAACACCGTGCCCCTGAAGCTGATCGCCCTGCTGGCCAACGGCGAGTTCCACTCTGGC
GAGCAGCTGGGCGAGACACTGGGCATGAGCAGAGCCGCCATCAACAAGCACATCCAGACCCTGCGGGACT
GGGGCGTGGACGTGTTCACAGTGCCCGGCAAGGGCTACAGCCTGCCCGAGCCCATCCAGCTGCTGAACGC
CAAGCAGATCCTGGGCCAGCTGGATGGCGGATCTGTGGCCGTGCTGCCCGTGATCGACAGCACCAACCAG
TATCTGCTCGACCGGATCGGCGAGCTGAAGTCCGGCGACGCCTGTATCGCCGAGTACCAGCAGGCCGGCA
GAGGCGGCAGGGGCAGAAAGTGGTTCAGCCCCTTCGGCGCCAACCTGTACCTGAGCATGTTCTGGAGACT
GGAACAGGGCCCAGCCGCCGCTATTGGCCTGAGCCTGGTCATCGGCATCGTGATGGCCGAGGTGCTGCGG
AAGCTGGGCGCCGACAAAGTGCGCGTGAAGTGGCCCAACGACCTGTATCTGCAGGACCGGAAGCTGGCCG
GCATCCTGGTGGAACTGACCGGCAAAACAGGCGACGCCGCCCAGATCGTGATCGGCGCTGGCATCAACAT
GGCCATGCGGCGGGTGGAAGAGAGCGTGGTCAACCAGGGCTGGATCACCCTGCAGGAAGCCGGCATCAAC
CTGGACCGGAACACCCTGGCCGCCATGCTGATCAGAGAGCTGAGAGCCGCCCTGGAACTGTTCGAGCAGG
AAGGCCTGGCCCCCTACCTGAGCAGATGGGAGAAGCTGGACAACTTCATCAACCGGCCCGTGAAACTGAT
CATCGGCGACAAAGAGATCTTCGGCATCAGCCGGGGCATCGACAAGCAGGGGGCCCTGCTCCTGGAACAG
GACGGCATCATCAAGCCCTGGATGGGCGGCGAGATCAGCCTGCGGAGCGCCGAGAAGTACCCATACGATG
TTCCTGACTATGCCGGTACCGAGCTCGGATCCACCATGGCTAGCTGGAGCCACCCGCAGTTCGAGAAAGG
TGGAGGTTCCGGAGGTGGATCGGGAGGTGGATCGTGGAGCCACCCGCAGTTCGAAAAAGCGGCCGATATC
ACAAGTTTGTACAAAAAAGTTGGCATGCAGATTCTGAGCAGGTGTCAGGGGCTCATGTCAGAGGAGTGCG
GGCGGACTACAGCCCTGGCGGCCGGGAGGACTCGCAAAGGCGCCGGGGAAGAGGGACTGGTGAGCCCCGA
GGGAGCGGGGGACGAGGACTCGTGCTCCTCCTCGGCCCCGCTGTCCCCGTCGTCCTCGCCCCGGTCCATG
GCCTCGGGCTCCGGCTGCCCTCCTGGCAAGTGTGTGTGCAACAGTTGCGGCCTGGAGATCGTGGACAAAT
ACCTTCTCAAGGTGAATGACCTATGCTGGCATGTCCGGTGTCTCTCCTGCAGTGTTTGCAGAACCTCCCT
AGGAAGGCACACCAGCTGTTATATTAAAGACAAAGACATTTTCTGCAAACTTGATTATTTCAGAAGGTAT
GGAACTCGCTGCTCTCGATGTGGGAGACACATCCATTCTACTGACTGGGTCCGGAGAGCCAAGGGGAATG
TCTATCACTTGGCATGCTTTGCCTGCTTTTCCTGCAAAAGGCAACTTTCCACAGGAGAGGAGTTTGCTTT
GGTGGAAGAGAAAGTCCTCTGCAGAGTACATTATGACTGCATGCTGGATAATTTAAAAAGAGAAGTAGAA
AATGGGAATGGGATTAGTGTGGAAGGTGCCCTCCTCACAGAGCAAGATGTTAACCATCCAAAACCAGCAA
AAAGAGCTCGGACCAGCTTTACAGCAGATCAGCTTCAGGTTATGCAAGCACAATTTGCTCAGGACAACAA
CCCAGATGCACAGACACTCCAGAAATTGGCAGAAAGGACAGGCTTGAGCAGACGTGTGATACAGGTGTGG
TTTCAGAATTGTAGAGCACGCCACAAGAAACACGTCAGTCCTAATCACTCATCCTCCACCCCAGTCACAG
CAGCCCCACCCTCCAGGCTGTCTCCACCCATGTTAGAAGAAATGGCTTATTCTGCCTACGTGCCCCAAGA
TGGAACGATGTTAACTGCGCTGCATAGTTATATGGATGCTCATTCACCAACAACTCTTGGACTCCAGCCC
TTGTTACCCCATTCAATGACACAACTGCCAATAAGTCATACCTACCCAACTTTCTTGTACAAAGTGGTGA
CGTAAGCTAGGGGCCCGTTTAAACCCGCTGATCAGCCTCGACTGTGCCTTCTAGTTGCCAGCCATCTGTT
GTTTGCCCCTCCCCCGTGCCTTCCTTGACCCTGGAAGGTGCCACTCCCACTGTCCTTTCCTAATAAAATG
AGGAAATTGCATCGCATTGTCTGAGTAGGTGTCATTCTATTCTGGGGGGTGGGGTGGGGCAGGACAGCAA
GGGGGAGGATTGGGAAGACAATAGCAGGCATGCTGGGGATGCGGTGGGCTCTATGGCTTCTGAGGCGGAA
AGAACCAGCTGGGGCTCTAGGGGGTATCCCC
[124 nt withheld, positions 3462-3585]
C
[91 nt withheld, positions 3587-3677]
AGGGTGATGGTTCACGTACCTAGAAGTTCCTATTCCGAAGTTCCTATTCTCTAGAAAGTATAGGAACTTC
CTTGGCCAAAAAGCCTGAACTCACCGCGACGTCTGTCGAGAAGTTTCTGATCGAAAAGTTCGACAGCGTC
TCCGACCTGATGCAGCTCTCGGAGGGCGAAGAATCTCGTGCTTTCAGCTTCGATGTAGGAGGGCGTGGAT
ATGTCCTGCGGGTAAATAGCTGCGCCGATGGTTTCTACAAAGATCGTTATGTTTATCGGCACTTTGCATC
GGCCGCGCTCCCGATTCCGGAAGTGCTTGACATTGGGGAATTCAGCGAGAGCCTGACCTATTGCATCTCC
CGCCGTGCACAGGGTGTCACGTTGCAAGACCTGCCTGAAACCGAACTGCCCGCTGTTCTGCAGCCGGTCG
CGGAGGCCATGGATGCGATCGCTGCGGCCGATCTTAGCCAGACGAGCGGGTTCGGCCCATTCGGACCGCA
AGGAATCGGTCAATACACTACATGGCGTGATTTCATATGCGCGATTGCTGATCCCCATGTGTATCACTGG
CAAACTGTGATGGACGACACCGTCAGTGCGTCCGTCGCGCAGGCTCTCGATGAGCTGATGCTTTGGGCCG
AGGACTGCCCCGAAGTCCGGCACCTCGTGCACGCGGATTTCGGCTCCAACAATGTCCTGACGGACAATGG
CCGCATAACAGCGGTCATTGACTGGAGCGAGGCGATGTTCGGGGATTCCCAATACGAGGTCGCCAACATC
TTCTTCTGGAGGCCGTGGTTGGCTTGTATGGAGCAGCAGACGCGCTACTTCGAGCGGAGGCATCCGGAGC
TTGCAGGATCGCCGCGGCTCCGGGCGTATATGCTCCGCATTGGTCTTGACCAACTCTATCAGAGCTTGGT
TGACGGCAATTTCGATGATGCAGCTTGGGCGCAGGGTCGATGCGACGCAATCGTCCGATCCGGAGCCGGG
ACTGTCGGGCGTACACAAATCGCCCGCAGAAGCGCGGCCGTCTGGACCGATGGCTGTGTAGAAGTACTCG
CCGATAGTGGAAACCGACGCCCCAGCACTCGTCCGAGGGCAAAGGAATAGCACGTACTACGAGATTTCGA
TTCCACCGCCGCCTTCTATGAAAGGTTGGGCTTCGGAATCGTTTTCCGGGACGCCGGCTGGATGATCCTC
CAGCGCGGGGATCTCATGCTGGAGTTCTTCGCCCACCCCAACTTGTTTATTGCAGCTTATAATGGTTACA
AATAAAGCAATAGCATCACAAATTTCACAAATAAAGCATTTTTTTCACTGCATTCTAGTTGTGGTTTGTC
CAAACTCATCAATGTATCTTATCATGTCTGTATACCGTCGACCTCTAGCTAGAGCTTGGCGTAATCATGG
TCATAGCTGTTTCCTGTGTGAAATTGTTATCCGCTCACAATTCCACACAACATACGAGCCGGAAGCATAA
AGTGTAAAGCCTGGGGTGCCTAATGAGTGAGCTAACTCACATTAATTGCGTTGCGCTCACTGCCCGCTTT
CCAGTCGGGAAACCTGTCGTGCCAGCTGCATTAATGAATCGGCCAACGCGCGGGGAGAGGCGGTTTGCGT
ATTGGGCGCTCTTCCGCTTCCTCGCTCACTGACTCGCTGCGCTCGGTCGTTCGGCTGCGGCGAGCGGTAT
CAGCTCACTCAAAGGCGGTAATACGGTTATCCACAGAATCAGGGGATAACGCAGGAAAGAACATGTGAGC
AAAAGGCCAGCAAAAGGCCAGGAACCGTAAAAAGGCCGCGTTGCTGGCGTTTTTCCATAGGCTCCGCCCC
CCTGACGAGCATCACAAAAATCGACGCTCAAGTCAGAGGTGGCGAAACCCGACAGGACTATAAAGATACC
AGGCGTTTCCCCCTGGAAGCTCCCTCGTGCGCTCTCCTGTTCCGACCCTGCCGCTTACCGGATACCTGTC
CGCCTTTCTCCCTTCGGGAAGCGTGGCGCTTTCTCATAGCTCACGCTGTAGGTATCTCAGTTCGGTGTAG
GTCGTTCGCTCCAAGCTGGGCTGTGTGCACGAACCCCCCGTTCAGCCCGACCGCTGCGCCTTATCCGGTA
ACTATCGTCTTGAGTCCAACCCGGTAAGACACGACTTATCGCCACTGGCAGCAGCCACTGGTAACAGGAT
TAGCAGAGCGAGGTATGTAGGCGGTGCTACAGAGTTCTTGAAGTGGTGGCCTAACTACGGCTACACTAGA
AGAACAGTATTTGGTATCTGCGCTCTGCTGAAGCCAGTTACCTTCGGAAAAAGAGTTGGTAGCTCTTGAT
CCGGCAAACAAACCACCGCTGGTAGCGGTGGTTTTTTTGTTTGCAAGCAGCAGATTACGCGCAGAAAAAA
AGGATCTCAAGAAGATCCTTTGATCTTTTCTACGGGGTCTGACGCTCAGTGGAACGAAAACTCACGTTAA
GGGATTTTGGTCATGAGATTATCAAAAAGGATCTTCACCTAGATCCTTTTAAATTAAAAATGAAGTTTTA
AATCAATCTAAAGTATATATGAGTAAACTTGGTCTGACAGTTACCAATGCTTAATCAGTGAGGCACCTAT
CTCAGCGATCTGTCTATTTCGTTCATCCATAGTTGCCTGACTCCCCGTCGTGTAGATAACTACGATACGG
GAGGGCTTACCATCTGGCCCCAGTGCTGCAATGATACCGCGAGACCCACGCTCACCGGCTCCAGATTTAT
CAGCAATAAACCAGCCAGCCGGAAGGGCCGAGCGCAGAAGTGGTCCTGCAACTTTATCCGCCTCCATCCA
GTCTATTAATTGTTGCCGGGAAGCTAGAGTAAGTAGTTCGCCAGTTAATAGTTTGCGCAACGTTGTTGCC
ATTGCTACAGGCATCGTGGTGTCACGCTCGTCGTTTGGTATGGCTTCATTCAGCTCCGGTTCCCAACGAT
CAAGGCGAGTTACATGATCCCCCATGTTGTGCAAAAAAGCGGTTAGCTCCTTCGGTCCTCCGATCGTTGT
CAGAAGTAAGTTGGCCGCAGTGTTATCACTCATGGTTATGGCAGCACTGCATAATTCTCTTACTGTCATG
CCATCCGTAAGATGCTTTTCTGTGACTGGTGAGTACTCAACCAAGTCATTCTGAGAATAGTGTATGCGGC
GACCGAGTTGCTCTTGCCCGGCGTCAATACGGGATAATACCGCGCCACATAGCAGAACTTTAAAAGTGCT
CATCATTGGAAAACGTTCTTCGGGGCGAAAACTCTCAAGGATCTTACCGCTGTTGAGATCCAGTTCGATG
TAACCCACTCGTGCACCCAACTGATCTTCAGCATCTTTTACTTTCACCAGCGTTTCTGGGTGAGCAAAAA
CAGGAAGGCAAAATGCCGCAAAAAAGGGAATAAGGGCGACACGGAAATGTTGAATACTCATACTCTTCCT
TTTTCAATATTATTGAAGCATTTATCAGGGTTATTGTCTCATGAGCGGATACATATTTGAATGTATTTAG
AAAAATAAACAAATAGGGGTTCCGCGCACATTTCCCCGAAAAGTGCCACCTGACGTCGACGGATCGGGAG
ATCTCCCGATCCCCTATGGTGCACTCTCAGTACAATCTGCTCTGATGCCGCATAGTTAAGCCAGTATCTG
CTCCCTGCTTGTGTGTTGGAGGTCGCTGAGTAGTGCGCGAGCAAAATTTAAGCTACAACAAGG
